Addgene plasmid #115523: MSCV-human CSF-1Rwt-IRES-GFP
Purpose: Mammalian expression construct
Depositing lab: Martine Roussel. Depositing organization: St. Jude Children's Research Hospital. Publication: Transforming potential of the c-fms proto-oncogene (CSF-1 receptor). Roussel MF, Dull TJ, Rettenmier CW, Ralph P, Ullrich A, Sherr CJ. Nature. 1987 Feb 5-11;325(6104):549-52. 10.1038/325549a0 PubMed 3027579.
Backbone
  Vector backbone: MSCV-IRES-GFP
  Vector type: Retroviral
  Selectable markers: GFP
Growth in bacteria
  Bacterial resistance: Ampicillin, 100 μg/mL
  Growth temperature: 37°C
  Growth strain: NEB Stable
  Copy number: High Copy
Gene/Insert
  Gene/Insert name: human CSF-1 receptor
  Species: H. sapiens (human)
  Insert size (bp): 3000
  Entrez Gene: CSF1R (a.k.a. BANDDOS, C-FMS, CD115, CSF-1R, CSFR, FIM2, FMS, GPSC, HDLS, HDLS1, M-CSF-R)
  Cloning method: Restriction Enzyme; 5′ cloning site Unknown (unknown if destroyed); 3′ cloning site Unknown (unknown if destroyed)
Terms and licenses: Academic/Nonprofit Terms; Industry Terms: Not Available to Industry
How to cite: MSCV-human CSF-1Rwt-IRES-GFP was a gift from Martine Roussel (Addgene plasmid # 115523 ; http://n2t.net/addgene:115523 ; RRID:Addgene_115523)
