[The description below was written by a language model from this plasmid's Addgene catalogue record and pLannotate feature annotations shown in this document.]
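Description:
MSCV-human CSF-1Rwt-IRES-GFP is a gammaretroviral expression vector built on the MSCV-IRES-GFP backbone for delivering the wild-type human CSF-1 receptor (CSF1R, also known as c-fms or CD115) into mammalian cells. The sequenced plasmid is about 9.7 kb. In bacteria it is maintained through a high-copy ColE1/pUC-type origin and selected with ampicillin via the β-lactamase gene. The remaining bacterial annotations (lac promoter and operator, and fragments of lacI, lacZα, rop, bom and the tetracycline resistance gene) are non-functional remnants of earlier cloning vectors.

The proviral portion is bounded by 5′ and 3′ long terminal repeats from murine embryonic stem cell virus. Downstream of the 5′ LTR lie the Ψ packaging signal and a truncated gag segment lacking its start codon, which together support encapsidation of the genomic RNA when gag, pol and env are supplied in trans by a packaging system. No separate internal promoter is annotated, so transcription is expected to be driven from the 5′ LTR, yielding a single bicistronic message. The full-length CSF1R coding sequence (roughly 2.9 kb) is translated first, and an encephalomyocarditis virus IRES then allows cap-independent translation of EGFP from the same transcript. There is no drug marker for mammalian cells, so GFP fluorescence is the means of identifying or sorting transduced cells and serves as a proxy for receptor expression.

CSF1R is a receptor tyrosine kinase for CSF1 and IL34 that governs the survival, proliferation and differentiation of mononuclear phagocytes. The record gives the purpose only as mammalian expression, and the cloning sites used for the insert are not recorded. The associated publication concerns the transforming potential of c-fms, which suggests use for stable expression of the normal receptor in signalling or transformation studies.
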