Features (pLannotate 1.2.2; 19 found; start..end, strand, type, name):
    170..511     +  misc_feature   MESV Ψ: packaging signal of murine embryonic stem cell virus
    578..994     +  CDS            gag (truncated): truncated Moloney murine leukemia virus (MMLV) gag gene lacking the start codon
   1169..4084    +  CDS            CSF1R: CSF1R_HUMAN - Also known as FMS. Experimental evidence at protein level: Swiss-Prot protein existence level 1. Tyrosine-protein kinase that acts as cell-surface receptor for CSF1 and IL34 and plays an essential role in the regulation of survival, proliferation and differentiation of hematopoietic precursor cells, especially mononuclear phagocytes, such as macrophages and monocytes. Promotes the release of proinflammatory chemokines in response to IL34 and CSF1, and thereby plays an important role in innate immunity and in inflammatory processes. Plays an important role in the regulation of ost
   4376..4838    +  misc_feature   IRES: internal ribosome entry site (IRES) of the encephalomyocarditis virus (EMCV)
   4852..5571    +  CDS            EGFP: the original enhanced GFP (Yang et al., 1996) mammalian codon-optimized
   5650..6164    +  LTR            3' LTR: 3' long terminal repeat from murine embryonic stem cell virus
   6326..6342    -  protein_bind   lac operator: The lac repressor binds to the lac operator to inhibit transcription in E. coli. This inhibition can be relieved by adding lactose or isopropyl-β-D-thiogalactopyranoside (IPTG). lac repressor encoded by lacI
   6350..6380    -  promoter       lac promoter: promoter for the E. coli lac operon
   6395..6416    -  protein_bind   CAP binding site: CAP binding activates transcription in the presence of cAMP. E. coli catabolite activator protein
   6429..6521    -  CDS            lacI (fragment): lac repressor; lacI; The lac repressor binds to the lac operator to inhibit transcription in E. coli. This inhibition can be relieved by adding lactose or isopropyl-β-D-thiogalactopyranoside (IPTG).
   6704..7292    -  rep_origin     ori: high-copy-number ColE1/pMB1/pBR322/pUC origin of replication
   7463..8323    -  CDS            AmpR: β-lactamase; bla; confers resistance to ampicillin, carbenicillin, and related antibiotics
   8324..8428    -  promoter       AmpR promoter: bla
   8523..8558    +  CDS            rop (fragment): Rop protein, which maintains plasmids at low copy number; rop
   8660..8759    +  misc_feature   bom (fragment): basis of mobility region from pBR322
   8765..8914    -  CDS            lacZα (fragment): LacZα fragment of β-galactosidase; lacZ fragment
   8914..9115    -  CDS            TcR (fragment): tetracycline efflux protein; tet; confers resistance to tetracycline
   9116..9214    +  CDS            env (fragment): murine leukemia virus gPr80 envelope polyprotein precursor; env; proteolytically cleaved into gp70SU and p15TM subunits
   9256..106     +  LTR            5' LTR (across the origin): 5' long terminal repeat from murine embryonic stem cell virus
>Addgene plasmid #115523 | MSCV-human CSF-1Rwt-IRES-GFP | addgene full sequence | sequence record 223645 | Addgene NGS Result
TATTCCCAATAAAGCCTCTTGCTGTTTGCATCCGAATCGTGGACTCGCTGATCCTTGGGAGGGTCTCCTC
AGATTGATTGACTGCCCACCTCGGGGGTCTTTCATTTGGAGGTTCCACCGAGATTTGGAGACCCCTGCCC
AGGGACCACCGACCCCCCCGCCGGGAGGTAAGCTGGCCAGCGGTCGTTTCGTGTCTGTCTCTGTCTTTGT
GCGTGTTTGTGCCGGCATCTAATGTTTGCGCCTGCGTCTGTACTAGTTAGCTAACTAGCTCTGTATCTGG
CGGACCCGTGGTGGAACTGACGAGTTCTGAACACCCGGCCGCAACCCTGGGAGACGTCCCAGGGACTTTG
GGGGCCGTTTTTGTGGCCCGACCTGAGGAAGGGAGTCGATGTGGAATCCGACCCCGTCAGGATATGTGGT
TCTGGTAGGAGACGAGAACCTAAAACAGTTCCCGCCTCCGTCTGAATTTTTGCTTTCGGTTTGGAACCGA
AGCCGCGCGTCTTGTCTGCTGCAGCGCTGCAGCATCGTTCTGTGTTGTCTCTGTCTGACTGTGTTTCTGT
ATTTGTCTGAAAATTAGGGCCAGACTGTTACCACTCCCTTAAGTTTGACCTTAGGTCACTGGAAAGATGT
CGAGCGGATCGCTCACAACCAGTCGGTAGATGTCAAGAAGAGACGTTGGGTTACCTTCTGCTCTGCAGAA
TGGCCAACCTTTAACGTCGGATGGCCGCGAGACGGCACCTTTAACCGAGACCTCATCACCCAGGTTAAGA
TCAAGGTCTTTTCACCTGGCCCGCATGGACACCCAGACCAGGTCCCCTACATCGTGACCTGGGAAGCCTT
GGCTTTTGACCCCCCTCCCTGGGTCAAGCCCTTTGTACACCCTAAGCCTCCGCCTCCTCTTCCTCCATCC
GCCCCGTCTCTCCCCCTTGAACCTCCTCGTTCGACCCCGCCTCGATCCTCCCTTTATCCAGCCCTCACTC
CTTCTCTAGGCGCCGGAATTCGTTAACCTCGAGAGATCCGCGGCCGCTGATCCGAATTCGCATGGTCGAC
TACCAGAGGAGAGGAACGTGTGTCCAGTGTCCCGATCCCTGCGGAGCTAGTAGCTGAGAGCTCTGTGCCC
TGGGCACCTTGCAGCCCTGCACCTGCCTGCCACTTCCCCACCGAGGCCATGGGCCCAGGAGTTCTGCTGC
TCCTGCTGGTGGCCACAGCTTGGCATGGTCAGGGAATCCCAGTGATAGAGCCCAGTGTCCCCGAGCTGGT
CGTGAAGCCAGGAGCAACGGTGACCTTGCGATGTGTGGGCAATGGCAGCGTGGAATGGGATGGCCCCCCA
TCACCTCACTGGACCCTGTACTCTGATGGCTCCAGCAGCATCCTCAGCACCAACAACGCTACCTTCCAAA
ACACGGGGACCTATCGCTGCACTGAGCCTGGAGACCCCCTGGGAGGCAGCGCCGCCATCCACCTCTATGT
CAAAGACCCTGCCCGGCCCTGGAACGTGCTAGCACAGGAGGTGGTCGTGTTCGAGGACCAGGACGCACTA
CTGCCCTGTCTGCTCACAGACCCGGTGCTGGAAGCAGGCGTCTCGCTGGTGCGTGTGCGTGGCCGGCCCC
TCATGCGCCACACCAACTACTCCTTCTCGCCCTGGCATGGCTTCACCATCCACAGGGCCAAGTTCATTCA
GAGCCAGGACTATCAATGCAGTGCCCTGATGGGTGGCAGGAAGGTGATGTCCATCAGCATCCGGCTGAAA
GTGCAGAAAGTCATCCCAGGGCCCCCAGCCTTGACACTGGTGCCTGCAGAGCTGGTGCGGATTCGAGGGG
AGGCTGCCCAGATCGTGTGCTCAGCCAGCAGCGTTGATGTTAACTTTGATGTCTTCCTCCAACACAACAA
CACTAAGCTCGCAATCCCTCAACAATCTGACTTTCATAATAACCGTTACCAAAAAGTCCTGACCCTCAAC
CTCGATCAAGTAGATTTCCAACATGCCGGCAACTACTCCTGCGTGGCCAGCAACGTGCAGGGCAAGCACT
CCACCTCCATGTTCTTCCGGGTGGTAGAGAGTGCCTACTTGAACTTGAGCTCTGAGCAGAACCTCATCCA
GGAGGTGACCGTGGGGGAGGGGCTCAACCTCAAAGTCATGGTGGAGGCCTACCCAGGCCTGCAAGGTTTT
AACTGGACCTACCTGGGACCCTTTTCTGACCACCAGCCTGAGCCCAAGCTTGCTAATGCTACCACCAAGG
ACACATACAGGCACACCTTCACCCTCTCTCTGCCCCGCCTGAAGCCCTCTGAGGCTGGCCGCTACTCCTT
CCTGGCCAGAAACCCAGGAGGCTGGAGAGCTCTGACGTTTGAGCTCACCCTTCGATACCCCCCAGAGGTA
AGCGTCATATGGACATTCATCAACGGCTCTGGCACCCTTTTGTGTGCTGCCTCTGGGTACCCCCAGCCCA
ACGTGACATGGCTGCAGTGCAGTGGCCACACTGATAGGTGTGATGAGGCCCAAGTGCTGCAGGTCTGGGA
TGACCCATACCCTGAGGTCCTGAGCCAGGAGCCCTTCCACAAGGTGACGGTGCAGAGCCTGCTGACTGTT
GAGACCTTAGAGCACAACCAAACCTACGAGTGCAGGGCCCACAACAGCGTGGGGAGTGGCTCCTGGGCCT
TCATACCCATCTCTGCAGGAGCCCACACGCATCCCCCGGATGAGTTCCTCTTCACACCAGTGGTGGTCGC
CTGCATGTCCATCATGGCCTTGCTGCTGCTGCTGCTCCTGCTGCTATTGTACAAGTATAAGCAGAAGCCC
AAGTACCAGGTCCGCTGGAAGATCATCGAGAGCTATGAGGGCAACAGTTATACTTTCATCGACCCCACGC
AGCTGCCTTACAACGAGAAGTGGGAGTTCCCCCGGAACAACCTGCAGTTTGGTAAGACCCTCGGAGCTGG
AGCCTTTGGGAAGGTGGTGGAGGCCACGGCCTTTGGTCTGGGCAAGGAGGATGCTGTCCTGAAGGTGGCT
GTGAAGATGCTGAAGTCCACGGCCCATGCTGATGAGAAGGAGGCCCTCATGTCCGAGCTGAAGATCATGA
GCCACCTGGGCCAGCACGAGAACATCGTCAACCTTCTGGGAGCCTGTACCCATGGAGGCCCTGTACTGGT
CATCACGGAGTACTGTTGCTATGGCGACCTGCTCAACTTTCTGCGAAGGAAGGCTGAGGCCATGCTGGGA
CCCAGCCTGAGCCCCGGCCAGGACCCCGAGGGAGGCGTCGACTATAAGAACATCCACCTCGAGAAGAAAT
ATGTCCGCAGGGACAGTGGCTTCTCCAGCCAGGGTGTGGACACCTATGTGGAGATGAGGCCTGTCTCCAC
TTCTTCAAATGACTCCTTCTCTGAGCAAGACCTGGACAAGGAGGATGGACGGCCCCTGGAGCTCCGGGAC
CTGCTTCACTTCTCCAGCCAAGTAGCCCAGGGCATGGCCTTCCTCGCTTCCAAGAATTGCATCCACCGGG
ACGTGGCAGCGCGTAACGTGCTGTTGACCAATGGTCATGTGGCCAAGATTGGGGACTTCGGGCTGGCTAG
GGACATCATGAATGACTCCAACTACATTGTCAAGGGCAATGCCCGCCTGCCTGTGAAGTGGATGGCCCCA
GAGAGCATCTTTGACTGTGTCTACACGGTTCAGAGCGACGTCTGGTCCTATGGCATCCTCCTCTGGGAGA
TCTTCTCACTTGGGCTGAATCCCTACCCTGGCATCCTGGTGAACAGCAAGTTCTATAAACTGGTGAAGGA
TGGATACCAAATGGCCCAGCCTGCATTTGCCCCAAAGAATATATACAGCATCATGCAGGCCTGCTGGGCC
TTGGAGCCCACCCACAGACCCACCTTCCAGCAGATCTGCTCCTTCCTTCAGGAGCAGGCCCAAGAGGACA
GGAGAGAGCGGGACTATACCAATCTGCCGAGCAGCAGCAGAAGCGGTGGCAGCGGCAGCAGCAGCAGTGA
GCTGGAGGAGGAGAGCTCTAGTGAGCACCTGACCTGCTGCGAGCAAGGGGATATCGCCCAGCCCTTGCTG
CAGCCCAACAACTATCAGTTCTGCTGAGGAGTTGACGACAGGGAGTACCACTCTCCCCTCCTCCAAACTT
CAACTCCTCCATGGATGGGGCGACACGGGGAGAACATACAAACTCTGCCTTCGGTCATTTCACTCAACAG
CTCGGCCCAGCTCTGAAACTTGGGAAGGTGAGGGATTCAGGGGAGGTCAGAGGATCAGCGGCCGCCCCTC
TCCCTCCCCCCCCCCTAACGTTACTGGCCGAAGCCGCTTGGAATAAGGCCGGTGTGCGTTTGTCTATATG
TTATTTTCCACCATATTGCCGTCTTTTGGCAATGTGAGGGCCCGGAAACCTGGCCCTGTCTTCTTGACGA
GCATTCCTAGGGGTCTTTCCCCTCTCGCCAAAGGAATGCAAGGTCTGTTGAATGTCGTGAAGGAAGCAGT
TCCTCTGGAAGCTTCTTGAAGACAAACAACGTCTGTAGCGACCCTTTGCAGGCAGCGGAACCCCCCACCT
GGCGACAGGTGCCTCTGCGGCCAAAAGCCACGTGTATAAGATACACCTGCAAAGGCGGCACAACCCCAGT
GCCACGTTGTGAGTTGGATAGTTGTGGAAAGAGTCAAATGGCTCTCCTCAAGCGTATTCAACAAGGGGCT
GAAGGATGCCCAGAAGGTACCCCATTGTATGGGATCTGATCTGGGGCCTCGGTGCACATGCTTTACATGT
GTTTAGTCGAGGTTAAAAAAACGTCTAGGCCCCCCGAACCACGGGGACGTGGTTTTCCTTTGAAAAACAC
GATGATAATATGGCCACAACCATGGTGAGCAAGGGCGAGGAGCTGTTCACCGGGGTGGTGCCCATCCTGG
TCGAGCTGGACGGCGACGTAAACGGCCACAAGTTCAGCGTGTCCGGCGAGGGCGAGGGCGATGCCACCTA
CGGCAAGCTGACCCTGAAGTTCATCTGCACCACCGGCAAGCTGCCCGTGCCCTGGCCCACCCTCGTGACC
ACCCTGACCTACGGCGTGCAGTGCTTCAGCCGCTACCCCGACCACATGAAGCAGCACGACTTCTTCAAGT
CCGCCATGCCCGAAGGCTACGTCCAGGAGCGCACCATCTTCTTCAAGGACGACGGCAACTACAAGACCCG
CGCCGAGGTGAAGTTCGAGGGCGACACCCTGGTGAACCGCATCGAGCTGAAGGGCATCGACTTCAAGGAG
GACGGCAACATCCTGGGGCACAAGCTGGAGTACAACTACAACAGCCACAACGTCTATATCATGGCCGACA
AGCAGAAGAACGGCATCAAGGTGAACTTCAAGATCCGCCACAACATCGAGGACGGCAGCGTGCAGCTCGC
CGACCACTACCAGCAGAACACCCCCATCGGCGACGGCCCCGTGCTGCTGCCCGACAACCACTACCTGAGC
ACCCAGTCCGCCCTGAGCAAAGACCCCAACGAGAAGCGCGATCACATGGTCCTGCTGGAGTTCGTGACCG
CCGCCGGGATCACTCTCGGCATGGACGAGCTGTACAAGTAACTCGAGGGATCCGTCGACCTGCAGCCAAG
CTTATCGATAAAATAAAAGATTTTATTTAGTCTCCAGAAAAAGGGGGGAATGAAAGACCCCACCTGTAGG
TTTGGCAAGCTAGCTTAAGTAACGCCATTTTGCAAGGCATGGAAAATACATAACTGAGAATAGAGAAGTT
CAGATCAAGGTTAGGAACAGAGAGACAGCAGAATATGGGCCAAACAGGATATCTGTGGTAAGCAGTTCCT
GCCCCGGCTCAGGGCCAAGAACAGATGGTCCCCAGATGCGGTCCCGCCCTCAGCAGTTTCTAGAGAACCA
TCAGATGTTTCCAGGGTGCCCCAAGGACCTGAAATGACCCTGTGCCTTATTTGAACTAACCAATCAGTTC
GCTTCTCGCTTCTGTTCGCGCGCTTCTGCTCCCCGAGCTCAATAAAAGAGCCCACAACCCCTCACTCGGC
GCGCCAGTCCTCCGATAGACTGCGTCGCCCGGGTACCCGTGTATCCAATAAACCCTCTTGCAGTTGCATC
CGACTTGTGGTCTCGCTGTTCCTTGGGAGGGTCTCCTCTGAGTGATTGACTACCCGTCAGCGGGGGTCTT
TCATGGGTAACAGTTTCTTGAAGTTGGAGAACAACATTCTGAGGGTAGGAGTCGAATATTAAGTAATCCT
GACTCAATTAGCCACTGTTTTGAATCCACATACTCCAATACTCCTGAAATAGTTCATTATGGACAGCGCA
GAAAGAGCTGGGGAGAATTGTGAAATTGTTATCCGCTCACAATTCCACACAACATACGAGCCGGAAGCAT
AAAGTGTAAAGCCTGGGGTGCCTAATGAGTGAGCTAACTCACATTAATTGCGTTGCGCTCACTGCCCGCT
TTCCAGTCGGGAAACCTGTCGTGCCAGCTGCATTAATGAATCGGCCAACGCGCGGGGAGAGGCGGTTTGC
GTATTGGGCGCTCTTCCGCTTCCTCGCTCACTGACTCGCTGCGCTCGGTCGTTCGGCTGCGGCGAGCGGT
ATCAGCTCACTCAAAGGCGGTAATACGGTTATCCACAGAATCAGGGGATAACGCAGGAAAGAACATGTGA
GCAAAAGGCCAGCAAAAGGCCAGGAACCGTAAAAAGGCCGCGTTGCTGGCGTTTTTCCATAGGCTCCGCC
CCCCTGACGAGCATCACAAAAATCGACGCTCAAGTCAGAGGTGGCGAAACCCGACAGGACTATAAAGATA
CCAGGCGTTTCCCCCTGGAAGCTCCCTCGTGCGCTCTCCTGTTCCGACCCTGCCGCTTACCGGATACCTG
TCCGCCTTTCTCCCTTCGGGAAGCGTGGCGCTTTCTCATAGCTCACGCTGTAGGTATCTCAGTTCGGTGT
AGGTCGTTCGCTCCAAGCTGGGCTGTGTGCACGAACCCCCCGTTCAGCCCGACCGCTGCGCCTTATCCGG
TAACTATCGTCTTGAGTCCAACCCGGTAAGACACGACTTATCGCCACTGGCAGCAGCCACTGGTAACAGG
ATTAGCAGAGCGAGGTATGTAGGCGGTGCTACAGAGTTCTTGAAGTGGTGGCCTAACTACGGCTACACTA
GAAGAACAGTATTTGGTATCTGCGCTCTGCTGAAGCCAGTTACCTTCGGAAAAAGAGTTGGTAGCTCTTG
ATCCGGCAAACAAACCACCGCTGGTAGCGGTGGTTTTTTTGTTTGCAAGCAGCAGATTACGCGCAGAAAA
AAAGGATCTCAAGAAGATCCTTTGATCTTTTCTACGGGGTCTGACGCTCAGTGGAACGAAAACTCACGTT
AAGGGATTTTGGTCATGAGATTATCAAAAAGGATCTTCACCTAGATCCTTTTAAATTAAAAATGAAGTTT
TAAATCAATCTAAAGTATATATGAGTAAACTTGGTCTGACAGTTACCAATGCTTAATCAGTGAGGCACCT
ATCTCAGCGATCTGTCTATTTCGTTCATCCATAGTTGCCTGACTCCCCGTCGTGTAGATAACTACGATAC
GGGAGGGCTTACCATCTGGCCCCAGTGCTGCAATGATACCGCGAGACCCACGCTCACCGGCTCCAGATTT
ATCAGCAATAAACCAGCCAGCCGGAAGGGCCGAGCGCAGAAGTGGTCCTGCAACTTTATCCGCCTCCATC
CAGTCTATTAATTGTTGCCGGGAAGCTAGAGTAAGTAGTTCGCCAGTTAATAGTTTGCGCAACGTTGTTG
CCATTGCTACAGGCATCGTGGTGTCACGCTCGTCGTTTGGTATGGCTTCATTCAGCTCCGGTTCCCAACG
ATCAAGGCGAGTTACATGATCCCCCATGTTGTGCAAAAAAGCGGTTAGCTCCTTCGGTCCTCCGATCGTT
GTCAGAAGTAAGTTGGCCGCAGTGTTATCACTCATGGTTATGGCAGCACTGCATAATTCTCTTACTGTCA
TGCCATCCGTAAGATGCTTTTCTGTGACTGGTGAGTACTCAACCAAGTCATTCTGAGAATAGTGTATGCG
GCGACCGAGTTGCTCTTGCCCGGCGTCAATACGGGATAATACCGCGCCACATAGCAGAACTTTAAAAGTG
CTCATCATTGGAAAACGTTCTTCGGGGCGAAAACTCTCAAGGATCTTACCGCTGTTGAGATCCAGTTCGA
TGTAACCCACTCGTGCACCCAACTGATCTTCAGCATCTTTTACTTTCACCAGCGTTTCTGGGTGAGCAAA
AACAGGAAGGCAAAATGCCGCAAAAAAGGGAATAAGGGCGACACGGAAATGTTGAATACTCATACTCTTC
CTTTTTCAATATTATTGAAGCATTTATCAGGGTTATTGTCTCATGAGCGGATACATATTTGAATGTATTT
AGAAAAATAAACAAATAGGGGTTCCGCGCACATTTCCCCGAAAAGTGCCACCTGACGTCTAAGAAACCAT
TATTATCATGACATTAACCTATAAAAATAGGCGTATCACGAGGCCCTTTCGTCTCGCGCGTTTCGGTGAT
GACGGTGAAAACCTCTGACACATGCAGCTCCCGGAGACGGTCACAGCTTGTCTGTAAGCGGATGCCGGGA
GCAGACAAGCCCGTCAGGGCGCGTCAGCGGGTGTTGGCGGGTGTCGGGGCTGGCTTAACTATGCGGCATC
AGAGCAGATTGTACTGAGAGTGCACCATATGCGGTGTGAAATACCGCACAGATGCGTAAGGAGAAAATAC
CGCATCAGGCGCCATTCGCCATTCAGGCTGCGCAACTGTTGGGAAGGGCGATCGGTGCGGGCCTCTTCGC
TATTACGCCAGCTGGCGAAAGGGGGATGTGCTGCAAGGCGATTAAGTTGGGTAACGCCAGGGTTTTCCCA
GTCACGACGTTGTAAAACGACGGCGCAAGGAATGGTGCATGCAAGGAGATGGCGCCCAACAGTCCCCCGG
CCACGGGGCCTGCCACCATACCCACGCCGAAACAAGCGCTCATGAGCCCGAAGTGGCGAGCCCGATCTTC
CCCATCGGTGATGTCGGCGATATAGGCGCCAGCAACCGCACCTGTGGCGCCGGTGATGCCGGCCACGATG
CGTCCGGCGTAGAGGCGATTAGTCCAATTTGTTAAAGACAGGATATCAGTGGTCCAGGCTCTAGTTTTGA
CTCAACAATATCACCAGCTGAAGCCTATAGAGTACGAGCCATAGATAAAATAAAAGATTTTATTTAGTCT
CCAGAAAAAGGGGGGAATGAAAGACCCCACCTGTAGGTTTGGCAAGCTAGCTTAAGTAACGCCATTTTGC
AAGGCATGGAAAATACATAACTGAGAATAGAGAAGTTCAGATCAAGGTTAGGAACAGAGAGACAGCAGAA
TATGGGCCAAACAGGATATCTGTGGTAAGCAGTTCCTGCCCCGGCTCAGGGCCAAGAACAGATGGTCCCC
AGATGCGGTCCCGCCCTCAGCAGTTTCTAGAGAACCATCAGATGTTTCCAGGGTGCCCCAAGGACCTGAA
ATGACCCTGTGCCTTATTTGAACTAACCAATCAGTTCGCTTCTCGCTTCTGTTCGCGCGCTTCTGCTCCC
CGAGCTCAATAAAAGAGCCCACAACCCCTCACTCGGCGCGCCAGTCCTCCGATAGACTGCGTCGCCCGGG
TACCCG
